Addgene plasmid #122495: pStrep-8xEGFP-N1
Purpose: Expression of Strep-tagged 8xEGFP
Depositing lab: Georg Mayr. Depositing organization: Universitaetsklinikum Hamburg-Eppendorf. Publication: A toolkit for expression of Strep-tagged enhanced green fluorescent protein concatemers in mammalian cells. Zweifel A, Giehler S, Nalaskowski MM. Anal Biochem. 2019 Sep 12:113430. doi: 10.1016/j.ab.2019.113430. PubMed 31521668.
Backbone
  Vector backbone: pEGFP-N1
  Vector type: Mammalian Expression
  Selectable markers: Neomycin (select with G418)
Growth in bacteria
  Bacterial resistance: Kanamycin, 50 μg/mL
  Growth temperature: 37°C
  Growth strain: DH5alpha
  Copy number: High Copy
Gene/Insert
  Gene/Insert name: Strep-tagged 8xEGFP
  Promoter: CMV
  Cloning method: Restriction Enzyme; 5′ cloning site BspEI (destroyed during cloning); 3′ cloning site NotI (not destroyed)
  Sequencing primers: 5′ AGCTGGTTTAGTGAACCGTCA
Terms and licenses: Academic/Nonprofit Terms; Industry Terms: Not Available to Industry
Depositor comments: Please note: The MCS of Strep-tagged multimeric EGFP vectors differs from the MCS of the Strep-tagged monomeric EGFP vector. pStrep-1xEGFP-N1: G CTA GCG CTA CCG GAC TCA GAT CTC GAG CTC AAG CTT CGA ATT CTG CAG TCG ACG GTA CCG CGG GCC CGG GAT CCA GCC ACC ATG AGC GCT TGG AGC CAC CCG CAG TTC GAA AAA CGG GAT CCA CCG GTC GCC ACC ATG GTG pStrep-2x/…/12xEGFP-N1: G CTA GCG CTA CCG GAC TCA GAT CTC GAG CTC AAG CTT GAA ATC GAA TTC CCG CGG GCC CGG GAT CCA GCC ACC ATG AGC GCT TGG AGC CAC CCG CAG TTC GAA AAA CGG GAT CCA CCG GTC GCC ACC ATG GTG
How to cite: pStrep-8xEGFP-N1 was a gift from Georg Mayr (Addgene plasmid # 122495 ; http://n2t.net/addgene:122495 ; RRID:Addgene_122495)
