[The description below was written by a language model from this plasmid's Addgene catalogue record and pLannotate feature annotations shown in this document.]
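Description:
pStrep-8xEGFP-N1 is a mammalian expression plasmid of about 9.9 kb built on the pEGFP-N1 backbone. It encodes a concatemer of eight enhanced green fluorescent protein units carrying an N-terminal Strep-tag II. Transcription is driven by the human cytomegalovirus immediate-early enhancer and promoter and terminated by the SV40 polyadenylation signal. Downstream of the promoter lies a multiple cloning site, followed by the Strep-tag II coding sequence and then eight EGFP open reading frames arranged head to tail on the same strand, separated by short spacers of about 15 nt. This is consistent with a single large fusion polypeptide. Because the cloning site sits upstream of the tag and the EGFP array (the "N1" layout), a gene of interest could in principle be inserted there to yield a C-terminal Strep-8xEGFP fusion. The depositor notes that the cloning site in the multimeric vectors of this series differs from that of the monomeric version.

The plasmid replicates at high copy in E. coli through a ColE1/pUC-type origin and also carries an f1 origin for single-stranded DNA production. A single Tn5 aminoglycoside phosphotransferase gene provides both selections. A bacterial bla-type promoter drives kanamycin resistance in E. coli, and the SV40 early promoter with the HSV TK polyadenylation signal drives G418 resistance in mammalian cells. The short large T antigen, ble and bGH poly(A) fragments in the annotation are probably backbone remnants or spurious matches rather than functional elements.

The construct belongs to a toolkit of Strep-tagged EGFP concatemers of graded size for mammalian cells. The Strep-tag allows capture or detection on Strep-Tactin, and the repeated EGFP units give a fluorescent protein of defined, large molecular mass. The record does not describe specific applications beyond expression.
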