Features (pLannotate 1.2.2; 24 found; start..end, strand, type, name):
      1..304     +  enhancer       CMV enhancer: human cytomegalovirus immediate early enhancer
    305..508     +  promoter       CMV promoter: human cytomegalovirus (CMV) immediate early promoter
    531..567     +  misc_feature   MCS (fragment): multiple cloning site
    580..596     +  misc_feature   MCS (fragment): multiple cloning site
    613..635     +  CDS            Strep-Tag II (fragment): peptide that binds Strep-Tactin®, an engineered form of streptavidin
    658..1374    +  CDS            EGFP: EGFP is a basic (constitutively fluorescent) green fluorescent protein published in 1996, derived from Aequorea victoria. It is reported to be a rapidly-maturing weak dimer with moderate acid sensitivity.
   1390..2106    +  CDS            EGFP: EGFP is a basic (constitutively fluorescent) green fluorescent protein published in 1996, derived from Aequorea victoria. It is reported to be a rapidly-maturing weak dimer with moderate acid sensitivity.
   2122..2838    +  CDS            EGFP: EGFP is a basic (constitutively fluorescent) green fluorescent protein published in 1996, derived from Aequorea victoria. It is reported to be a rapidly-maturing weak dimer with moderate acid sensitivity.
   2854..3570    +  CDS            EGFP: EGFP is a basic (constitutively fluorescent) green fluorescent protein published in 1996, derived from Aequorea victoria. It is reported to be a rapidly-maturing weak dimer with moderate acid sensitivity.
   3586..4302    +  CDS            EGFP: EGFP is a basic (constitutively fluorescent) green fluorescent protein published in 1996, derived from Aequorea victoria. It is reported to be a rapidly-maturing weak dimer with moderate acid sensitivity.
   4318..5034    +  CDS            EGFP: EGFP is a basic (constitutively fluorescent) green fluorescent protein published in 1996, derived from Aequorea victoria. It is reported to be a rapidly-maturing weak dimer with moderate acid sensitivity.
   5050..5766    +  CDS            EGFP: EGFP is a basic (constitutively fluorescent) green fluorescent protein published in 1996, derived from Aequorea victoria. It is reported to be a rapidly-maturing weak dimer with moderate acid sensitivity.
   5782..6501    +  CDS            EGFP: the original enhanced GFP (Yang et al., 1996) mammalian codon-optimized
   6518..6601    +  CDS            large T antigen (fragment): large T antigen from SV40 (simian virus 40)
   6624..6745    +  polyA_signal   SV40 poly(A) signal: SV40 polyadenylation signal
   6779..7207    -  rep_origin     f1 ori (sequence partly withheld): f1 bacteriophage origin of replication; arrow indicates direction of (+) strand synthesis
   7234..7338    +  promoter       AmpR promoter: bla
   7340..7697    +  promoter       SV40 promoter: SV40 enhancer and early promoter
   7732..8526    +  CDS            NeoR/KanR: aminoglycoside phosphotransferase from Tn5; aph(3')-II (or nptII); confers resistance to neomycin, kanamycin, and G418 (Geneticin®)
   8547..8699    +  CDS            ble (fragment): BLE_KLEPN - Experimental evidence at protein level: Swiss-Prot protein existence level 1. Binding protein with a strong affinity to the bleomycin family of antibiotics. Binds to CL990; an antimitotic-antibiotic compound. From Klebsiella pneumoniae.
   8758..8805    +  polyA_signal   HSV TK poly(A) signal: herpes simplex virus thymidine kinase polyadenylation signal (Cole and Stacy, 1985)
   8896..8912    -  polyA_signal   bGH poly(A) signal (fragment): bovine growth hormone polyadenylation signal
   9134..9722    +  rep_origin     ori: high-copy-number ColE1/pMB1/pBR322/pUC origin of replication
   9837..9896    +  enhancer       CMV enhancer (fragment): human cytomegalovirus immediate early enhancer
>Addgene plasmid #122495 | pStrep-8xEGFP-N1 | addgene full sequence | sequence record 238657 | Addgene NGS Result
CGTTACATAACTTACGGTAAATGGCCCGCCTGGCTGACCGCCCAACGACCCCCGCCCATTGACGTCAATA
ATGACGTATGTTCCCATAGTAACGCCAATAGGGACTTTCCATTGACGTCAATGGGTGGAGTATTTACGGT
AAACTGCCCACTTGGCAGTACATCAAGTGTATCATATGCCAAGTACGCCCCCTATTGACGTCAATGACGG
TAAATGGCCCGCCTGGCATTATGCCCAGTACATGACCTTATGGGACTTTCCTACTTGGCAGTACATCTAC
GTATTAGTCATCGCTATTACCATGGTGATGCGGTTTTGGCAGTACATCAATGGGCGTGGATAGCGGTTTG
ACTCACGGGGATTTCCAAGTCTCCACCCCATTGACGTCAATGGGAGTTTGTTTTGGCACCAAAATCAACG
GGACTTTCCAAAATGTCGTAACAACTCCGCCCCATTGACGCAAATGGGCGGTAGGCGTGTACGGTGGGAG
GTCTATATAAGCAGAGCTGGTTTAGTGAACCGTCAGATCCGCTAGCGCTACCGGACTCAGATCTCGAGCT
CAAGCTTGAAATCGAATTCCCGCGGGCCCGGGATCCAGCCACCATGAGCGCTTGGAGCCACCCGCAGTTC
GAAAAACGGGATCCACCGGTCGCCACCATGGTGAGCAAGGGCGAGGAGCTGTTCACCGGGGTGGTGCCCA
TCCTGGTCGAGCTGGACGGCGACGTAAACGGCCACAAGTTCAGCGTGTCCGGCGAGGGCGAGGGCGATGC
CACCTACGGCAAGCTGACCCTGAAGTTCATCTGCACCACCGGCAAGCTGCCCGTGCCCTGGCCCACCCTC
GTGACCACCCTGACCTACGGCGTGCAGTGCTTCAGCCGCTACCCCGACCACATGAAGCAGCACGACTTCT
TCAAGTCCGCCATGCCCGAAGGCTACGTCCAGGAGCGCACCATCTTCTTCAAGGACGACGGCAACTACAA
GACCCGCGCCGAGGTGAAGTTCGAGGGCGACACCCTGGTGAACCGCATCGAGCTGAAGGGCATCGACTTC
AAGGAGGACGGCAACATCCTGGGGCACAAGCTGGAGTACAACTACAACAGCCACAACGTCTATATCATGG
CCGACAAGCAGAAGAACGGCATCAAGGTGAACTTCAAGATCCGCCACAACATCGAGGACGGCAGCGTGCA
GCTCGCCGACCACTACCAGCAGAACACCCCCATCGGCGACGGCCCCGTGCTGCTGCCCGACAACCACTAC
CTGAGCACCCAGTCCGCCCTGAGCAAAGACCCCAACGAGAAGCGCGATCACATGGTCCTGCTGGAGTTCG
TGACCGCCGCCGGGATCACTCTCGGCATGGACGAGCTGTACAAGGGTCCGGTCGCCACCATGGTGAGCAA
GGGCGAGGAGCTGTTCACCGGGGTGGTGCCCATCCTGGTCGAGCTGGACGGCGACGTAAACGGCCACAAG
TTCAGCGTGTCCGGCGAGGGCGAGGGCGATGCCACCTACGGCAAGCTGACCCTGAAGTTCATCTGCACCA
CCGGCAAGCTGCCCGTGCCCTGGCCCACCCTCGTGACCACCCTGACCTACGGCGTGCAGTGCTTCAGCCG
CTACCCCGACCACATGAAGCAGCACGACTTCTTCAAGTCCGCCATGCCCGAAGGCTACGTCCAGGAGCGC
ACCATCTTCTTCAAGGACGACGGCAACTACAAGACCCGCGCCGAGGTGAAGTTCGAGGGCGACACCCTGG
TGAACCGCATCGAGCTGAAGGGCATCGACTTCAAGGAGGACGGCAACATCCTGGGGCACAAGCTGGAGTA
CAACTACAACAGCCACAACGTCTATATCATGGCCGACAAGCAGAAGAACGGCATCAAGGTGAACTTCAAG
ATCCGCCACAACATCGAGGACGGCAGCGTGCAGCTCGCCGACCACTACCAGCAGAACACCCCCATCGGCG
ACGGCCCCGTGCTGCTGCCCGACAACCACTACCTGAGCACCCAGTCCGCCCTGAGCAAAGACCCCAACGA
GAAGCGCGATCACATGGTCCTGCTGGAGTTCGTGACCGCCGCCGGGATCACTCTCGGCATGGACGAGCTG
TATAAGGGTCCGGTCGCCACCATGGTGAGCAAGGGCGAGGAGCTGTTCACCGGGGTGGTGCCCATCCTGG
TCGAGCTGGACGGCGACGTAAACGGCCACAAGTTCAGCGTGTCCGGCGAGGGCGAGGGCGATGCCACCTA
CGGCAAGCTGACCCTGAAGTTCATCTGCACCACCGGCAAGCTGCCCGTGCCCTGGCCCACCCTCGTGACC
ACCCTGACCTACGGCGTGCAGTGCTTCAGCCGCTACCCCGACCACATGAAGCAGCACGACTTCTTCAAGT
CCGCCATGCCCGAAGGCTACGTCCAGGAGCGCACCATCTTCTTCAAGGACGACGGCAACTACAAGACCCG
CGCCGAGGTGAAGTTCGAGGGCGACACCCTGGTGAACCGCATCGAGCTGAAGGGCATCGACTTCAAGGAG
GACGGCAACATCCTGGGGCACAAGCTGGAGTACAACTACAACAGCCACAACGTCTATATCATGGCCGACA
AGCAGAAGAACGGCATCAAGGTGAACTTCAAGATCCGCCACAACATCGAGGACGGCAGCGTGCAGCTCGC
CGACCACTACCAGCAGAACACCCCCATCGGCGACGGCCCCGTGCTGCTGCCCGACAACCACTACCTGAGC
ACCCAGTCCGCCCTGAGCAAAGACCCCAACGAGAAGCGCGATCACATGGTCCTGCTGGAGTTCGTGACCG
CCGCCGGGATCACTCTCGGCATGGACGAGCTGTATAAGGGTCCGGTCGCCACCATGGTGAGCAAGGGCGA
GGAGCTGTTCACCGGGGTGGTGCCCATCCTGGTCGAGCTGGACGGCGACGTAAACGGCCACAAGTTCAGC
GTGTCCGGCGAGGGCGAGGGCGATGCCACCTACGGCAAGCTGACCCTGAAGTTCATCTGCACCACCGGCA
AGCTGCCCGTGCCCTGGCCCACCCTCGTGACCACCCTGACCTACGGCGTGCAGTGCTTCAGCCGCTACCC
CGACCACATGAAGCAGCACGACTTCTTCAAGTCCGCCATGCCCGAAGGCTACGTCCAGGAGCGCACCATC
TTCTTCAAGGACGACGGCAACTACAAGACCCGCGCCGAGGTGAAGTTCGAGGGCGACACCCTGGTGAACC
GCATCGAGCTGAAGGGCATCGACTTCAAGGAGGACGGCAACATCCTGGGGCACAAGCTGGAGTACAACTA
CAACAGCCACAACGTCTATATCATGGCCGACAAGCAGAAGAACGGCATCAAGGTGAACTTCAAGATCCGC
CACAACATCGAGGACGGCAGCGTGCAGCTCGCCGACCACTACCAGCAGAACACCCCCATCGGCGACGGCC
CCGTGCTGCTGCCCGACAACCACTACCTGAGCACCCAGTCCGCCCTGAGCAAAGACCCCAACGAGAAGCG
CGATCACATGGTCCTGCTGGAGTTCGTGACCGCCGCCGGGATCACTCTCGGCATGGACGAGCTGTACAAG
GGTCCGGTCGCCACCATGGTGAGCAAGGGCGAGGAGCTGTTCACCGGGGTGGTGCCCATCCTGGTCGAGC
TGGACGGCGACGTAAACGGCCACAAGTTCAGCGTGTCCGGCGAGGGCGAGGGCGATGCCACCTACGGCAA
GCTGACCCTGAAGTTCATCTGCACCACCGGCAAGCTGCCCGTGCCCTGGCCCACCCTCGTGACCACCCTG
ACCTACGGCGTGCAGTGCTTCAGCCGCTACCCCGACCACATGAAGCAGCACGACTTCTTCAAGTCCGCCA
TGCCCGAAGGCTACGTCCAGGAGCGCACCATCTTCTTCAAGGACGACGGCAACTACAAGACCCGCGCCGA
GGTGAAGTTCGAGGGCGACACCCTGGTGAACCGCATCGAGCTGAAGGGCATCGACTTCAAGGAGGACGGC
AACATCCTGGGGCACAAGCTGGAGTACAACTACAACAGCCACAACGTCTATATCATGGCCGACAAGCAGA
AGAACGGCATCAAGGTGAACTTCAAGATCCGCCACAACATCGAGGACGGCAGCGTGCAGCTCGCCGACCA
CTACCAGCAGAACACCCCCATCGGCGACGGCCCCGTGCTGCTGCCCGACAACCACTACCTGAGCACCCAG
TCCGCCCTGAGCAAAGACCCCAACGAGAAGCGCGATCACATGGTCCTGCTGGAGTTCGTGACCGCCGCCG
GGATCACTCTCGGCATGGACGAGCTGTACAAGGGTCCGGTCGCCACCATGGTGAGCAAGGGCGAGGAGCT
GTTCACCGGGGTGGTGCCCATCCTGGTCGAGCTGGACGGCGACGTAAACGGCCACAAGTTCAGCGTGTCC
GGCGAGGGCGAGGGCGATGCCACCTACGGCAAGCTGACCCTGAAGTTCATCTGCACCACCGGCAAGCTGC
CCGTGCCCTGGCCCACCCTCGTGACCACCCTGACCTACGGCGTGCAGTGCTTCAGCCGCTACCCCGACCA
CATGAAGCAGCACGACTTCTTCAAGTCCGCCATGCCCGAAGGCTACGTCCAGGAGCGCACCATCTTCTTC
AAGGACGACGGCAACTACAAGACCCGCGCCGAGGTGAAGTTCGAGGGCGACACCCTGGTGAACCGCATCG
AGCTGAAGGGCATCGACTTCAAGGAGGACGGCAACATCCTGGGGCACAAGCTGGAGTACAACTACAACAG
CCACAACGTCTATATCATGGCCGACAAGCAGAAGAACGGCATCAAGGTGAACTTCAAGATCCGCCACAAC
ATCGAGGACGGCAGCGTGCAGCTCGCCGACCACTACCAGCAGAACACCCCCATCGGCGACGGCCCCGTGC
TGCTGCCCGACAACCACTACCTGAGCACCCAGTCCGCCCTGAGCAAAGACCCCAACGAGAAGCGCGATCA
CATGGTCCTGCTGGAGTTCGTGACCGCCGCCGGGATCACTCTCGGCATGGACGAGCTGTATAAGGGTCCG
GTCGCCACCATGGTGAGCAAGGGCGAGGAGCTGTTCACCGGGGTGGTGCCCATCCTGGTCGAGCTGGACG
GCGACGTAAACGGCCACAAGTTCAGCGTGTCCGGCGAGGGCGAGGGCGATGCCACCTACGGCAAGCTGAC
CCTGAAGTTCATCTGCACCACCGGCAAGCTGCCCGTGCCCTGGCCCACCCTCGTGACCACCCTGACCTAC
GGCGTGCAGTGCTTCAGCCGCTACCCCGACCACATGAAGCAGCACGACTTCTTCAAGTCCGCCATGCCCG
AAGGCTACGTCCAGGAGCGCACCATCTTCTTCAAGGACGACGGCAACTACAAGACCCGCGCCGAGGTGAA
GTTCGAGGGCGACACCCTGGTGAACCGCATCGAGCTGAAGGGCATCGACTTCAAGGAGGACGGCAACATC
CTGGGGCACAAGCTGGAGTACAACTACAACAGCCACAACGTCTATATCATGGCCGACAAGCAGAAGAACG
GCATCAAGGTGAACTTCAAGATCCGCCACAACATCGAGGACGGCAGCGTGCAGCTCGCCGACCACTACCA
GCAGAACACCCCCATCGGCGACGGCCCCGTGCTGCTGCCCGACAACCACTACCTGAGCACCCAGTCCGCC
CTGAGCAAAGACCCCAACGAGAAGCGCGATCACATGGTCCTGCTGGAGTTCGTGACCGCCGCCGGGATCA
CTCTCGGCATGGACGAGCTGTATAAGGGTCCGGTCGCCACCATGGTGAGCAAGGGCGAGGAGCTGTTCAC
CGGGGTGGTGCCCATCCTGGTCGAGCTGGACGGCGACGTAAACGGCCACAAGTTCAGCGTGTCCGGCGAG
GGCGAGGGCGATGCCACCTACGGCAAGCTGACCCTGAAGTTCATCTGCACCACCGGCAAGCTGCCCGTGC
CCTGGCCCACCCTCGTGACCACCCTGACCTACGGCGTGCAGTGCTTCAGCCGCTACCCCGACCACATGAA
GCAGCACGACTTCTTCAAGTCCGCCATGCCCGAAGGCTACGTCCAGGAGCGCACCATCTTCTTCAAGGAC
GACGGCAACTACAAGACCCGCGCCGAGGTGAAGTTCGAGGGCGACACCCTGGTGAACCGCATCGAGCTGA
AGGGCATCGACTTCAAGGAGGACGGCAACATCCTGGGGCACAAGCTGGAGTACAACTACAACAGCCACAA
CGTCTATATCATGGCCGACAAGCAGAAGAACGGCATCAAGGTGAACTTCAAGATCCGCCACAACATCGAG
GACGGCAGCGTGCAGCTCGCCGACCACTACCAGCAGAACACCCCCATCGGCGACGGCCCCGTGCTGCTGC
CCGACAACCACTACCTGAGCACCCAGTCCGCCCTGAGCAAAGACCCCAACGAGAAGCGCGATCACATGGT
CCTGCTGGAGTTCGTGACCGCCGCCGGGATCACTCTCGGCATGGACGAGCTGTACAAGTAAAGCGGCCGC
GACTCTAGATCATAATCAGCCATACCACATTTGTAGAGGTTTTACTTGCTTTAAAAAACCTCCCACACCT
CCCCCTGAACCTGAAACATAAAATGAATGCAATTGTTGTTGTTAACTTGTTTATTGCAGCTTATAATGGT
TACAAATAAAGCAATAGCATCACAAATTTCACAAATAAAGCATTTTTTTCACTGCATTCTAGTTGTGGTT
TGTCCAAACTCATCAATGTATCTTAAGGCGTAAATTGTAAGCGTTAATATTTTGTTAAAATTCGCGTTAA
ATTTTTGTTAAATCAGCTCATTTTTTAACCAATAGGCCGAAATCGGCAAAATCCCTTATAAATCAAAAGA
ATAGACCGAGATAGGGT
[37 nt withheld, positions 6878-6914]
AAAGAACGTGGACTCCAACGTCAAAGG
[49 nt withheld, positions 6942-6990]
T
[91 nt withheld, positions 6992-7082]
G
[124 nt withheld, positions 7084-7207]
CAGGTGGCACTTTTCGGGGAAATGTGCGCGGAACCCCTATTTGTTTATTTTTCTAAATACATTCAAATAT
GTATCCGCTCATGAGACAATAACCCTGATAAATGCTTCAATAATATTGAAAAAGGAAGAGTCCTGAGGCG
GAAAGAACCAGCTGTGGAATGTGTGTCAGTTAGGGTGTGGAAAGTCCCCAGGCTCCCCAGCAGGCAGAAG
TATGCAAAGCATGCATCTCAATTAGTCAGCAACCAGGTGTGGAAAGTCCCCAGGCTCCCCAGCAGGCAGA
AGTATGCAAAGCATGCATCTCAATTAGTCAGCAACCATAGTCCCGCCCCTAACTCCGCCCATCCCGCCCC
TAACTCCGCCCAGTTCCGCCCATTCTCCGCCCCATGGCTGACTAATTTTTTTTATTTATGCAGAGGCCGA
GGCCGCCTCGGCCTCTGAGCTATTCCAGAAGTAGTGAGGAGGCTTTTTTGGAGGCCTAGGCTTTTGCAAA
GATCGATCAAGAGACAGGATGAGGATCGTTTCGCATGATTGAACAAGATGGATTGCACGCAGGTTCTCCG
GCCGCTTGGGTGGAGAGGCTATTCGGCTATGACTGGGCACAACAGACAATCGGCTGCTCTGATGCCGCCG
TGTTCCGGCTGTCAGCGCAGGGGCGCCCGGTTCTTTTTGTCAAGACCGACCTGTCCGGTGCCCTGAATGA
ACTGCAAGACGAGGCAGCGCGGCTATCGTGGCTGGCCACGACGGGCGTTCCTTGCGCAGCTGTGCTCGAC
GTTGTCACTGAAGCGGGAAGGGACTGGCTGCTATTGGGCGAAGTGCCGGGGCAGGATCTCCTGTCATCTC
ACCTTGCTCCTGCCGAGAAAGTATCCATCATGGCTGATGCAATGCGGCGGCTGCATACGCTTGATCCGGC
TACCTGCCCATTCGACCACCAAGCGAAACATCGCATCGAGCGAGCACGTACTCGGATGGAAGCCGGTCTT
GTCGATCAGGATGATCTGGACGAAGAGCATCAGGGGCTCGCGCCAGCCGAACTGTTCGCCAGGCTCAAGG
CGAGCATGCCCGACGGCGAGGATCTCGTCGTGACCCATGGCGATGCCTGCTTGCCGAATATCATGGTGGA
AAATGGCCGCTTTTCTGGATTCATCGACTGTGGCCGGCTGGGTGTGGCGGACCGCTATCAGGACATAGCG
TTGGCTACCCGTGATATTGCTGAAGAGCTTGGCGGCGAATGGGCTGACCGCTTCCTCGTGCTTTACGGTA
TCGCCGCTCCCGATTCGCAGCGCATCGCCTTCTATCGCCTTCTTGACGAGTTCTTCTGAGCGGGACTCTG
GGGTTCGAAATGACCGACCAAGCGACGCCCAACCTGCCATCACGAGATTTCGATTCCACCGCCGCCTTCT
ATGAAAGGTTGGGCTTCGGAATCGTTTTCCGGGACGCCGGCTGGATGATCCTCCAGCGCGGGGATCTCAT
GCTGGAGTTCTTCGCCCACCCTAGGGGGAGGCTAACTGAAACACGGAAGGAGACAATACCGGAAGGAACC
CGCGCTATGACGGCAATAAAAAGACAGAATAAAACGCACGGTGTTGGGTCGTTTGTTCATAAACGCGGGG
TTCGGTCCCAGGGCTGGCACTCTGTCGATACCCCACCGAGACCCCATTGGGGCCAATACGCCCGCGTTTC
TTCCTTTTCCCCACCCCACCCCCCAAGTTCGGGTGAAGGCCCAGGGCTCGCAGCCAACGTCGGGGCGGCA
GGCCCTGCCATAGCCTCAGGTTACTCATATATACTTTAGATTGATTTAAAACTTCATTTTTAATTTAAAA
GGATCTAGGTGAAGATCCTTTTTGATAATCTCATGACCAAAATCCCTTAACGTGAGTTTTCGTTCCACTG
AGCGTCAGACCCCGTAGAAAAGATCAAAGGATCTTCTTGAGATCCTTTTTTTCTGCGCGTAATCTGCTGC
TTGCAAACAAAAAAACCACCGCTACCAGCGGTGGTTTGTTTGCCGGATCAAGAGCTACCAACTCTTTTTC
CGAAGGTAACTGGCTTCAGCAGAGCGCAGATACCAAATACTGTTCTTCTAGTGTAGCCGTAGTTAGGCCA
CCACTTCAAGAACTCTGTAGCACCGCCTACATACCTCGCTCTGCTAATCCTGTTACCAGTGGCTGCTGCC
AGTGGCGATAAGTCGTGTCTTACCGGGTTGGACTCAAGACGATAGTTACCGGATAAGGCGCAGCGGTCGG
GCTGAACGGGGGGTTCGTGCACACAGCCCAGCTTGGAGCGAACGACCTACACCGAACTGAGATACCTACA
GCGTGAGCTATGAGAAAGCGCCACGCTTCCCGAAGGGAGAAAGGCGGACAGGTATCCGGTAAGCGGCAGG
GTCGGAACAGGAGAGCGCACGAGGGAGCTTCCAGGGGGAAACGCCTGGTATCTTTATAGTCCTGTCGGGT
TTCGCCACCTCTGACTTGAGCGTCGATTTTTGTGATGCTCGTCAGGGGGGCGGAGCCTATGGAAAAACGC
CAGCAACGCGGCCTTTTTACGGTTCCTGGCCTTTTGCTGGCCTTTTGCTCACATGTTCTTTCCTGCGTTA
TCCCCTGATTCTGTGGATAACCGTATTACCGCCATGCATTAGTTATTAATAGTAATCAATTACGGGGTCA
TTAGTTCATAGCCCATATATGGAGTTCCG
